>Addgene plasmid #69585 | pRRLHygro-pEF1a-p53ashL344A-mKate2-splitmVenusC | depositor full sequence | sequence record 135215 | pRRLHygro-pEF1a-p53ashL344A-mKate2-splitmVenusC sequence 11153 bps
CAGGTGGCACTTTTCGGGGAAATGTGCGCGGAACCCCTATTTGTTTATTTTTCTAAATACATTCAAATAT
GTATCCGCTCATGAGACAATAACCCTGATAAATGCTTCAATAATATTGAAAAAGGAAGAGTATGAGTATT
CAACATTTCCGTGTCGCCCTTATTCCCTTTTTTGCGGCATTTTGCCTTCCTGTTTTTGCTCACCCAGAAA
CGCTGGTGAAAGTAAAAGATGCTGAAGATCAGTTGGGTGCACGAGTGGGTTACATCGAACTGGATCTCAA
CAGCGGTAAGATCCTTGAGAGTTTTCGCCCCGAAGAACGTTTTCCAATGATGAGCACTTTTAAAGTTCTG
CTATGTGGCGCGGTATTATCCCGTGTTGACGCCGGGCAAGAGCAACTCGGTCGCCGCATACACTATTCTC
AGAATGACTTGGTTGAGTACTCACCAGTCACAGAAAAGCATCTTACGGATGGCATGACAGTAAGAGAATT
ATGCAGTGCTGCCATAACCATGAGTGATAACACTGCGGCCAACTTACTTCTGACAACGATCGGAGGACCG
AAGGAGCTAACCGCTTTTTTGCACAACATGGGGGATCATGTAACTCGCCTTGATCGTTGGGAACCGGAGC
TGAATGAAGCCATACCAAACGACGAGCGTGACACCACGATGCCTGTAGCAATGGCAACAACGTTGCGCAA
ACTATTAACTGGCGAACTACTTACTCTAGCTTCCCGGCAACAATTAATAGACTGGATGGAGGCGGATAAA
GTTGCAGGACCACTTCTGCGCTCGGCCCTTCCGGCTGGCTGGTTTATTGCTGATAAATCTGGAGCCGGTG
AGCGTGGGTCTCGCGGTATCATTGCAGCACTGGGGCCAGATGGTAAGCCCTCCCGTATCGTAGTTATCTA
CACGACGGGGAGTCAGGCAACTATGGATGAACGAAATAGACAGATCGCTGAGATAGGTGCCTCACTGATT
AAGCATTGGTAACTGTCAGACCAAGTTTACTCATATATACTTTAGATTGATTTAAAACTTCATTTTTAAT
TTAAAAGGATCTAGGTGAAGATCCTTTTTGATAATCTCATGACCAAAATCCCTTAACGTGAGTTTTCGTT
CCACTGAGCGTCAGACCCCGTAGAAAAGATCAAAGGATCTTCTTGAGATCCTTTTTTTCTGCGCGTAATC
TGCTGCTTGCAAACAAAAAAACCACCGCTACCAGCGGTGGTTTGTTTGCCGGATCAAGAGCTACCAACTC
TTTTTCCGAAGGTAACTGGCTTCAGCAGAGCGCAGATACCAAATACTGTTCTTCTAGTGTAGCCGTAGTT
AGGCCACCACTTCAAGAACTCTGTAGCACCGCCTACATACCTCGCTCTGCTAATCCTGTTACCAGTGGCT
GCTGCCAGTGGCGATAAGTCGTGTCTTACCGGGTTGGACTCAAGACGATAGTTACCGGATAAGGCGCAGC
GGTCGGGCTGAACGGGGGGTTCGTGCACACAGCCCAGCTTGGAGCGAACGACCTACACCGAACTGAGATA
CCTACAGCGTGAGCTATGAGAAAGCGCCACGCTTCCCGAAGGGAGAAAGGCGGACAGGTATCCGGTAAGC
GGCAGGGTCGGAACAGGAGAGCGCACGAGGGAGCTTCCAGGGGGAAACGCCTGGTATCTTTATAGTCCTG
TCGGGTTTCGCCACCTCTGACTTGAGCGTCGATTTTTGTGATGCTCGTCAGGGGGGCGGAGCCTATGGAA
AAACGCCAGCAACGCGGCCTTTTTACGGTTCCTGGCCTTTTGCTGGCCTTTTGCTCACATGTTCTTTCCT
GCGTTATCCCCTGATTCTGTGGATAACCGTATTACCGCCTTTGAGTGAGCTGATACCGCTCGCCGCAGCC
GAACGACCGAGCGCAGCGAGTCAGTGAGCGAGGAAGCGGAAGAGCGCCCAATACGCAAACCGCCTCTCCC
CGCGCGTTGGCCGATTCATTAATGCAGCTGGCACGACAGGTTTCCCGACTGGAAAGCGGGCAGTGAGCGC
AACGCAATTAATGTGAGTTAGCTCACTCATTAGGCACCCCAGGCTTTACACTTTATGCTTCCGGCTCGTA
TGTTGTGTGGAATTGTGAGCGGATAACAATTTCACACAGGAAACAGCTATGACCATGATTACGCCAAGCG
CGCAATTTAACCCTCACTAAAGGGAACAAAAGCTGGAGCTGCAAGCTTAATGTAGTCTTATGCAATACTC
TTGTAGTCTTGCAACATGGTAACGATGAGTTAGCAACATGCCTTACAAGGAGAGAAAAAGCACCGTGCAT
GCCGATTGGTGGAAGTAAGGTGGTACGATCGTGCCTTATTAGGAAGGCAACAGACGGGTCTGACATGGAT
TGGACGAACCACTGAATTGCCGCATTGCAGAGATATTGTATTTAAGTGCCTAGCTCGATACAATAAACGG
GTCTCTCTGGTTAGACCAGATCTGAGCCTGGGAGCTCTCTGGCTAACTAGGGAACCCACTGCTTAAGCCT
CAATAAAGCTTGCCTTGAGTGCTTCAAGTAGTGTGTGCCCGTCTGTTGTGTGACTCTGGTAACTAGAGAT
CCCTCAGACCCTTTTAGTCAGTGTGGAAAATCTCTAGCAGTGGCGCCCGAACAGGGACTTGAAAGCGAAA
GGGAAACCAGAGGAGCTCTCTCGACGCAGGACTCGGCTTGCTGAAGCGCGCACGGCAAGAGGCGAGGGGC
GGCGACTGGTGAGTACGCCAAAAATTTTGACTAGCGGAGGCTAGAAGGAGAGAGATGGGTGCGAGAGCGT
CAGTATTAAGCGGGGGAGAATTAGATCGCGATGGGAAAAAATTCGGTTAAGGCCAGGGGGAAAGAAAAAA
TATAAATTAAAACATATAGTATGGGCAAGCAGGGAGCTAGAACGATTCGCAGTTAATCCTGGCCTGTTAG
AAACATCAGAAGGCTGTAGACAAATACTGGGACAGCTACAACCATCCCTTCAGACAGGATCAGAAGAACT
TAGATCATTATATAATACAGTAGCAACCCTCTATTGTGTGCATCAAAGGATAGAGATAAAAGACACCAAG
GAAGCTTTAGACAAGATAGAGGAAGAGCAAAACAAAAGTAAGACCACCGCACAGCAAGCGGCCGCTGATC
TTCAGACCTGGAGGAGGAGATATGAGGGACAATTGGAGAAGTGAATTATATAAATATAAAGTAGTAAAAA
TTGAACCATTAGGAGTAGCACCCACCAAGGCAAAGAGAAGAGTGGTGCAGAGAGAAAAAAGAGCAGTGGG
AATAGGAGCTTTGTTCCTTGGGTTCTTGGGAGCAGCAGGAAGCACTATGGGCGCAGCGTCAATGACGCTG
ACGGTACAGGCCAGACAATTATTGTCTGGTATAGTGCAGCAGCAGAACAATTTGCTGAGGGCTATTGAGG
CGCAACAGCATCTGTTGCAACTCACAGTCTGGGGCATCAAGCAGCTCCAGGCAAGAATCCTGGCTGTGGA
AAGATACCTAAAGGATCAACAGCTCCTGGGGATTTGGGGTTGCTCTGGAAAACTCATTTGCACCACTGCT
GTGCCTTGGAATGCTAGTTGGAGTAATAAATCTCTGGAACAGATTTGGAATCACACGACCTGGATGGAGT
GGGACAGAGAAATTAACAATTACACAAGCTTAATACACTCCTTAATTGAAGAATCGCAAAACCAGCAAGA
AAAGAATGAACAAGAATTATTGGAATTAGATAAATGGGCAAGTTTGTGGAATTGGTTTAACATAACAAAT
TGGCTGTGGTATATAAAATTATTCATAATGATAGTAGGAGGCTTGGTAGGTTTAAGAATAGTTTTTGCTG
TACTTTCTATAGTGAATAGAGTTAGGCAGGGATATTCACCATTATCGTTTCAGACCCACCTCCCAACCCC
GAGGGGACCCGACAGGCCCGAAGGAATAGAAGAAGAAGGTGGAGAGAGAGACAGAGACAGATCCATTCGA
TTAGTGAACGGATCTCGACGGTATCGGTTAACTTTTAAAAGAAAAGGGGGGATTGGGGGGTACAGTGCAG
GGGAAAGAATAGTAGACATAATAGCAACAGACATACAAACTAAAGAATTACAAAAACAAATTACAAAAAT
TCAAAATTTTATCGATAAGCTTGATATCACCATGATTACGCCAAGCTATCAACTTTGTATAGAAAAGTTG
GGCTCCGGTGCCCGTCAGTGGGCAGAGCGCACATCGCCCACAGTCCCCGAGAAGTTGGGGGGAGGGGTCG
GCAATTGAACCGGTGCCTAGAGAAGGTGGCGCGGGGTAAACTGGGAAAGTGATGTCGTGTACTGGCTCCG
CCTTTTTCCCGAGGGTGGGGGAGAACCGTATATAAGTGCAGTAGTCGCCGTGAACGTTCTTTTTCGCAAC
GGGTTTGCCGCCAGAACACAGGTAAGTGCCGTGTGTGGTTCCCGCGGGCCTGGCCTCTTTACGGGTTATG
GCCCTTGCGTGCCTTGAATTACTTCCACCTGGCTGCAGTACGTGATTCTTGATCCCGAGCTTCGGGTTGG
AAGTGGGTGGGAGAGTTCGAGGCCTTGCGCTTAAGGAGCCCCTTCGCCTCGTGCTTGAGTTGAGGCCTGG
CCTGGGCGCTGGGGCCGCCGCGTGCGAATCTGGTGGCACCTTCGCGCCTGTCTCGCTGCTTTCGATAAGT
CTCTAGCCATTTAAAATTTTTGATGACCTGCTGCGACGCTTTTTTTCTGGCAAGATAGTCTTGTAAATGC
GGGCCAAGATCTGCACACTGGTATTTCGGTTTTTGGGGCCGCGGGCGGCGACGGGGCCCGTGCGTCCCAG
CGCACATGTTCGGCGAGGCGGGGCCTGCGAGCGCGGCCACCGAGAATCGGACGGGGGTAGTCTCAAGCTG
GCCGGCCTGCTCTGGTGCCTGGCCTCGCGCCGCCGTGTATCGCCCCGCCCTGGGCGGCAAGGCTGGCCCG
GTCGGCACCAGTTGCGTGAGCGGAAAGATGGCCGCTTCCCGGCCCTGCTGCAGGGAGCTCAAAATGGAGG
ACGCGGCGCTCGGGAGAGCGGGCGGGTGAGTCACCCACACAAAGGAAAAGGGCCTTTCCGTCCTCAGCCG
TCGCTTCATGTGACTCCACGGAGTACCGGGCGCCGTCCAGGCACCTCGATTAGTTCTCGAGCTTTTGGAG
TACGTCGTCTTTAGGTTGGGGGGAGGGGTTTTATGCGATGGAGTTTCCCCACACTGAGTGGGTGGAGACT
GAAGTTAGGCCAGCTTGGCACTTGATGTAATTCTCCTTGGAATTTGCCCTTTTTGAGTTTGGATCTTGGT
TCATTCTCAAGCCTCAGACAGTGGTTCAAAGTTTTTTTCTTCCATTTCAGGTGTCGTGAGGAATTCAAGT
TTGTACAAAAAAGCAGGCTTCATGGAGGAGCCGCAGTCAGATCCTAGCGTCGAGCCCCCTCTGAGTCAGG
AAACATTTTCAGACCTATGGAAACTACTTCCTGAAAACAACGTTCTGTCCCCCTTGCCGTCCCAAGCAAT
GGATGATTTGATGCTGTCCCCGGACGATATTGAACAATGGTTCACTGAAGACCCAGGTCCAGATGAAGCT
CCCAGAATGCCAGAGGCTGCTCCCCGCGTGGCCCCTGCACCAGCAGCTCCTACACCGGCGGCCCCTGCAC
CAGCCCCCTCCTGGCCCCTGTCATCTTCTGTCCCTTCCCAGAAAACCTACCAGGGCAGCTACGGTTTCCG
TCTGGGCTTCTTGCATTCTGGGACAGCCAAGTCTGTGACTTGCACGTACTCCCCTGCCCTCAACAAGATG
TTTTGCCAACTGGCCAAGACCTGCCCTGTGCAGCTGTGGGTTGATTCCACACCCCCGCCCGGCACCCGCG
TCCGCGCCATGGCCATCTACAAGCAGTCACAGCACATGACGGAGGTTGTGAGGCGCTGCCCCCACCATGA
GCGCTGCTCAGATAGCGATGGTCTGGCCCCTCCTCAGCATCTTATCCGAGTGGAGGGAAATTTGCGTGTG
GAGTATTTGGATGACAGAAACACTTTTCGACATAGTGTGGTGGTGCCCTATGAGCCGCCTGAGGTTGGCT
CTGACTGTACCACCATCCACTACAACTACATGTGTAACAGTTCCTGCATGGGCGGCATGAACCGGAGGCC
CATCCTCACCATCATCACACTGGAGGATAGCTCTGGAAACCTACTGGGACGGAACAGCTTTGAGGTGCGT
GTTTGTGCCTGTCCTGGGAGAGACCGGCGCACAGAGGAAGAGAATCTCCGCAAGAAAGGGGAGCCTCACC
ACGAGCTGCCCCCAGGGAGCACTAAGCGAGCACTGCCCAACAACACCAGCTCCTCTCCCCAGCCAAAGAA
GAAACCACTGGATGGAGAATATTTCACCCTTCAGATCCGTGGGCGTGAGCGCTTCTAGATGTTCCGAGAG
GCGAATGAGGCCTTGGAACTCAAGGATGCCCAGGCTGGGAAGGAGCCAGGGGGGAGCAGGGCTCACTCCA
GCCACCTGAAGTCCAAAAAGGGTCAGTCTACCTCCCGCCATAAAAAACTCATGTTCAAGACAGAAGGGCC
TGACTCAGACGACCCAGCTTTCTTGTACAAAGTGGCCATGGTGTCTGAGCTGATTAAGGAGAACATGCAC
ATGAAGCTGTACATGGAGGGCACCGTGAACAACCACCACTTCAAGTGCACATCCGAGGGCGAAGGCAAGC
CCTACGAGGGCACCCAGACCATGAGAATCAAGGCCGTCGAGGGCGGCCCTCTCCCCTTCGCCTTCGACAT
CCTGGCTACCAGCTTCATGTACGGCAGCAAAACCTTCATCAACCACACCCAGGGCATCCCCGACTTCTTT
AAGCAGTCCTTCCCTGAGGGCTTCACATGGGAGAGAGTCACCACATACGAAGACGGGGGCGTGCTGACCG
CTACCCAGGACACCAGCCTCCAGGACGGCTGCCTCATCTACAACGTCAAGATCAGAGGGGTGAACTTCCC
ATCCAACGGCCCTGTGATGCAGAAGAAAACACTCGGCTGGGAGGCCTCCACCGAGACCCTGTACCCCGCT
GACGGCGGCCTGGAAGGCAGAGCCGACATGGCCCTGAAGCTCGTGGGCGGGGGCCACCTGATCTGCAACT
TGAAGACCACATACAGATCCAAGAAACCCGCTAAGAACCTCAAGATGCCCGGCGTCTACTATGTGGACAG
AAGACTGGAAAGAATCAAGGAGGCCGACAAAGAGACCTACGTCGAGCAGCACGAGGTGGCTGTGGCCAGA
TACTGCGACCTCCCTAGCAAACTGGGGCACAGAGGAGGAGGTGGAGGTGGAGGTGGGGGAGCCAAGAACG
GCATCAAGGCCAACTTCAAGATCCGCCACAACATCGAGGACGGCGGCGTGCAGCTCGCCGACCACTACCA
GCAGAACACCCCCATCGGCGACGGCCCCGTGCTGCTGCCCGACAACCACTACCTGAGCTACCAGTCCAAG
CTGAGCAAAGACCCCAACGAGAAGCGCGATCACATGGTCCTGCTGGAGTTCGTGACCGCCGCCGGGATCA
CTCTCGGCATGGACGAGCTGTACAAGTAATCAACTTTATTATACATAGTTGATAATTCACTGGCCGTCGA
GATCCGGACTAGTCCTGTGGAATGTGTGTCAGTTAGGGTGTGGAAAGTCCCCAGGCTCCCCAGCAGGCAG
AAGTATGCAAAGCATGCATCTCAATTAGTCAGCAACCAGGTGTGGAAAGTCCCCAGGCTCCCCAGCAGGC
AGAAGTATGCAAAGCATGCATCTCAATTAGTCAGCAACCATAGTCCCGCCCCTAACTCCGCCCATCCCGC
CCCTAACTCCGCCCAGTTCCGCCCATTCTCCGCCCCATGGCTGACTAATTTTTTTTATTTATGCAGAGGC
CGAGGCCGCCTCGGCCTCTGAGCTATTCCAGAAGTAGTGAGGAGGCTTTTTTGGAGGCCTAGGCTTTTGC
AAAAAGCTTGCCAGCTGGGGCGCCCTCTGGTAAGGTTGGGAAGCCCTGCAGATCTCTCGTCCGGGGGCAA
TGAGATATGAAAAAGCCTGAACTCACCGCGACGTCTGTCGAGAAGTTTCTGATCGAAAAGTTCGACAGCG
TCTCCGACCTGATGCAGCTCTCGGAGGGCGAAGAATCTCGTGCTTTCAGCTTCGATGTAGGAGGGCGTGG
ATATGTCCTGCGGGTAAATAGCTGCGCCGATGGTTTCTACAAAGATCGTTATGTTTATCGGCACTTTGCA
TCGGCCGCGCTCCCGATTCCGGAAGTGCTTGACATTGGGGAATTTAGCGAGAGCCTGACCTATTGCATCT
CCCGCCGTGCACAGGGTGTCACGTTGCAAGACCTGCCTGAAACCGAACTGCCCGCTGTTCTGCAGCCGGT
CGCGGAGGCCATGGATGCGATCGCTGCGGCCGATCTTAGCCAGACGAGCGGGTTCGGCCCATTCGGACCG
CAAGGAATCGGTCAATACACTACATGGCGTGATTTCATATGCGCGATTGCTGATCCCCATGTGTATCACT
GGCAAACTGTGATGGACGACACCGTCAGTGCGTCCGTCGCGCAGGCTCTCGATGAGCTGATGCTTTGGGC
CGAGGACTGCCCCGAAGTCCGGCACCTCGTGCACGCGGATTTCGGCTCCAACAATGTCCTGACGGACAAT
GGCCGCATAACAGCGGTCATTGACTGGAGCGAGGCGATGTTCGGGGATTCCCAATACGAGGTCGCCAACA
TCTTCTTCTGGAGGCCGTGGTTGGCTTGTATGGAGCAGCAGACGCGCTACTTCGAGCGGAGGCATCCGGA
GCTTGCAGGATCGCCGCGGCTCCGGGCGTATATGCTCCGCATTGGTCTTGACCAACTCTATCAGAGCTTG
GTTGACGGCAATTTCGATGATGCAGCTTGGGCGCAGGGTCGATGCGACGCAATCGTCCGATCCGGAGCCG
GGACTGTCGGGCGTACACAAATCGCCCGCAGAAGCGCGGCCGTCTGGACCGATGGCTGTGTAGAAGTACT
CGCCGATAGTGGAAACCGACGCCCCAGCACTCGTCCGAGGGCAAAGGAATAGAGTAGATGCCGACCGAAC
AAGAGCTGATTTCGAGAACGCCTCAGCCAGCAACTCGCGCGAGCCTAGCAAGGCATCGATAAGCTTGATA
TCGAATTCCTGCAGCCCGGGGGATCCACTAGTTAACGCGTCGACCAGCTAGCTGGCCAGTCGACAATCAA
CCTCTGGATTACAAAATTTGTGAAAGATTGACTGGTATTCTTAACTATGTTGCTCCTTTTACGCTATGTG
GATACGCTGCTTTAATGCCTTTGTATCATGCTATTGCTTCCCGTATGGCTTTCATTTTCTCCTCCTTGTA
TAAATCCTGGTTGCTGTCTCTTTATGAGGAGTTGTGGCCCGTTGTCAGGCAACGTGGCGTGGTGTGCACT
GTGTTTGCTGACGCAACCCCCACTGGTTGGGGCATTGCCACCACCTGTCAGCTCCTTTCCGGGACTTTCG
CTTTCCCCCTCCCTATTGCCACGGCGGAACTCATCGCCGCCTGCCTTGCCCGCTGCTGGACAGGGGCTCG
GCTGTTGGGCACTGACAATTCCGTGGTGTTGTCGGGGAAATCATCGTCCTTTCCTTGGCTGCTCGCCTGT
GTTGCCACCTGGATTCTGCGCGGGACGTCCTTCTGCTACGTCCCTTCGGCCCTCAATCCAGCGGACCTTC
CTTCCCGCGGCCTGCTGCCGGCTCTGCGGCCTCTTCCGCGTCTTCGCCTTCGCCCTCAGACGAGTCGGAT
CTCCCTTTGGGCCGCCTCCCCGCCTGAGATCCTTTAAGACCAATGACTTACAAGGCAGCTGTAGATCTTA
GCCACTTTTTAAAAGAAAAGGGGGGACTGGAAGGGCTAATTCACTCCCAACGAAGACAAGATCTGCTTTT
TGCTTGTACTGGGTCTCTCTGGTTAGACCAGATCTGAGCCTGGGAGCTCTCTGGCTAACTAGGGAACCCA
CTGCTTAAGCCTCAATAAAGCTTGCCTTGAGTGCTTCAAGTAGTGTGTGCCCGTCTGTTGTGTGACTCTG
GTAACTAGAGATCCCTCAGACCCTTTTAGTCAGTGTGGAAAATCTCTAGCAGTAGTAGTTCATGTCATCT
TATTATTCAGTATTTATAACTTGCAAAGAAATGAATATCAGAGAGTGAGAGGAACTTGTTTATTGCAGCT
TATAATGGTTACAAATAAAGCAATAGCATCACAAATTTCACAAATAAAGCATTTTTTTCACTGCATTCTA
GTTGTGGTTTGTCCAAACTCATCAATGTATCTTATCATGTCTGGCTCTAGCTATCCCGCCCCTAACTCCG
CCCAGTTCCGCCCATTCTCCGCCCCATGGCTGACTAATTTTTTTTATTTATGCAGAGGCCGAGGCCGCCT
CTGCCTCTGAGCTATTCCAGAAGTAGTGAGGAGGCTTTTTTGGAGGCCTAGGCTTTTGCGTCGAGACGTA
CCCAATTCGCCCTATAGTGAGTCGTATTACGCGCGCTCACTGGCCGTCGTTTTACAACGTCGTGACTGGG
AAAACCCTGGCGTTACCCAACTTAATCGCCTTGCAGCACATCCCCCTTTCGCCAGCTGGCGTAATAGCGA
AGAGGCCCGCACCGATCGCCCTTCCCAACAGTTGCGCAGCCTGAATGGCGAATGG
[124 nt withheld, positions 10696-10819]
C
[91 nt withheld, positions 10821-10911]
A
[49 nt withheld, positions 10913-10961]
CCTTTGACGTTGGAGTCCACGTTCTTT
[37 nt withheld, positions 10989-11025]
ACCCTATCTCGGTCTATTCTTTTGATTTATAAGGGATTTTGCCGATTTCGGCCTATTGGTTAAAAAATGA
GCTGATTTAACAAAAATTTAACGCGAATTTTAACAAAATATTAACGTTTACAATTTCC
Features (pLannotate 1.2.2; 34 found; start..end, strand, type, name):
     27..131     +  promoter       AmpR promoter: bla
    132..992     +  CDS            AmpR: β-lactamase; bla; confers resistance to ampicillin, carbenicillin, and related antibiotics
   1163..1751    +  rep_origin     ori: high-copy-number ColE1/pMB1/pBR322/pUC origin of replication
   1934..2026    +  CDS            lacI (fragment): lac repressor; lacI; The lac repressor binds to the lac operator to inhibit transcription in E. coli. This inhibition can be relieved by adding lactose or isopropyl-β-D-thiogalactopyranoside (IPTG).
   2039..2060    +  protein_bind   CAP binding site: CAP binding activates transcription in the presence of cAMP. E. coli catabolite activator protein
   2075..2105    +  promoter       lac promoter: promoter for the E. coli lac operon
   2109..2131    +  protein_bind   lac operator (fragment): The lac repressor binds to the lac operator to inhibit transcription in E. coli. This inhibition can be relieved by adding lactose or isopropyl-β-D-thiogalactopyranoside (IPTG). lac repressor encoded by lacI
   2221..2442    +  promoter       RSV promoter: Rous sarcoma virus enhancer/promoter
   2449..2629    +  LTR            5' LTR (truncated): truncated 5' long terminal repeat (LTR) from HIV-1
   2676..2801    +  misc_feature   HIV-1 Ψ: packaging signal of human immunodeficiency virus type 1
   2785..3148    +  CDS            HIV-1 gag (fragment): gag protein from human immunodeficiency virus 1; gag
   3294..3527    +  misc_feature   RRE: The Rev response element (RRE) of HIV-1 allows for Rev-dependent mRNA export from the nucleus to the cytoplasm.
   3904..4004    +  CDS            Rev (fragment): human immunodeficiency virus 1 (HIV-1) Rev protein; rev; enhances nuclear export of unspliced and incompletely spliced viral mRNAs
   4023..4140    +  misc_feature   cPPT/CTS: central polypurine tract and central termination sequence of HIV-1
   4140..4158    -  misc_feature   MCS (fragment): pBluescript multiple cloning site
   4180..4200    +  protein_bind   attB4: mutant version of attB; core recombination site for the Gateway® BP reaction BP Clonase™
   4201..5379    +  promoter       EF-1α promoter: strong constitutive promoter for human elongation factor EF-1α
   5386..5406    +  protein_bind   attB1: mutant version of attB; core recombination site for the Gateway® BP reaction BP Clonase™
   5412..6590    +  CDS            p53: human tumor suppressor protein that is often mutated in cancers; Homo sapiens TP53; responds to cellular stresses to regulate the expression of target genes
   6595..6615    -  protein_bind   attB2: mutant version of attB; core recombination site for the Gateway® BP reaction BP Clonase™
   6618..7313    +  CDS            mKate2: mKate2 is a basic (constitutively fluorescent) red fluorescent protein published in 2009, derived from Entacmaea quadricolor. It is reported to be a rapidly-maturing monomer with moderate acid sensitivity.
   7344..7586    +  CDS            VC155: C-terminal fragment of mVenus for use in bimolecular fluorescence complementation (BiFC) (Kodama and Hu, 2010)
   7590..7611    -  protein_bind   attR3 (fragment): mutant version of attR; recombination site for the Gateway® LR reaction LR Clonase™
   7654..7983    +  promoter       SV40 promoter: SV40 enhancer and early promoter
   8057..9079    +  CDS            hph: KHYB_ECOLX - Experimental evidence at protein level: Swiss-Prot protein existence level 1. The aminoglycoside phosphotransferases achieve inactivation of their antibiotic substrates by phosphorylation. Only phosphorylates hygromycin and closely related compounds such as demethyl analogs and destomycin. From Escherichia coli.
   9155..9203    -  misc_feature   MCS (fragment): pBluescript multiple cloning site
   9235..9823    +  misc_feature   WPRE: woodchuck hepatitis virus posttranscriptional regulatory element
   9831..9896    +  CDS            nef (fragment): NEF_HV1Z2 - Experimental evidence at protein level: Swiss-Prot protein existence level 1. Extracellular Nef protein targets CD4(+) T-lymphocytes for apoptosis by interacting with CXCR4 surface receptors. From Human immunodeficiency virus type 1 group M subtype D (isolate Z2/CDC-Z34) (HIV-1).
   9898..10131   +  LTR            3' LTR (ΔU3): self-inactivating 3' long terminal repeat (LTR) from HIV-1
  10203..10324   +  polyA_signal   SV40 poly(A) signal: SV40 polyadenylation signal
  10343..10478   +  rep_origin     SV40 ori: SV40 origin of replication
  10511..10529   -  promoter       T7 promoter: promoter for bacteriophage T7 RNA polymerase
  10537..10692   +  CDS            lacZα (fragment): LacZα fragment of β-galactosidase; lacZ fragment
  10696..11151   +  rep_origin     f1 ori (sequence partly withheld): f1 bacteriophage origin of replication; arrow indicates direction of (+) strand synthesis
