[The description below was written by a language model from this plasmid's Addgene catalogue record and pLannotate feature annotations shown in this document.]
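Description:
pRRLHygro-pEF1a-p53ashL344A-mKate2-splitmVenusC is a roughly 11.1 kb third-generation-style, self-inactivating lentiviral expression vector built on the pRRL backbone for stable delivery into mammalian cells. In bacteria it is maintained through a ColE1/pUC-type origin and ampicillin resistance; the catalogue lists it as low copy, and an f1 origin is also present. The viral portion has a chimeric RSV promoter fused to a truncated HIV-1 5' LTR, which drives genomic RNA in packaging cells, followed by the Ψ packaging signal with a gag fragment, the RRE for Rev-dependent export, the cPPT/CTS, a WPRE to enhance transcript expression, and a ΔU3 3' LTR that inactivates LTR promoter activity after integration. An SV40 promoter driving the hygromycin phosphotransferase gene lies within the provirus and allows selection of transduced cells.

The payload was assembled by multi-fragment Gateway recombination, as shown by the att sites flanking each module. The human EF-1α promoter constitutively drives human p53, fused at its C terminus to the red fluorescent protein mKate2 and then to the C-terminal fragment of split mVenus (VC155). The p53 coding sequence carries the L344A substitution, which blocks tetramerization but still permits dimerization. It also carries seven silent changes that make the transcript resistant to a published p53 shRNA, so the fusion can be expressed while endogenous p53 is knocked down. mKate2 reports total fusion protein level, whereas the mVenus fragment fluoresces only when brought together with a complementary N-terminal fragment on a partner molecule (bimolecular fluorescence complementation). The construct therefore serves as an oligomerization-defective mutant version for live-cell studies of p53 self-association, in the context of work on p53 tetramerization after DNA damage.
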