Addgene plasmid #69585: pRRLHygro-pEF1a-p53ashL344A-mKate2-splitmVenusC
Purpose: Expresses mutated p53-L344A tagged with mKate2 and split C-term mVenus
Depositing lab: Galit Lahav. Depositing organization: Harvard Medical School. Publication: Constant rate of p53 tetramerization in response to DNA damage controls the p53 response. Gaglia G, Lahav G. Mol Syst Biol. 2014 Oct 24;10:753. doi: 10.15252/msb.20145168. PubMed 25344068.
Backbone
  Vector backbone: pRRL
  Backbone size w/o insert (bp): 7765
  Total vector size (bp): 11150
  Modifications to backbone: hygromycin resistance
  Vector type: Mammalian Expression, Lentiviral
  Selectable markers: Hygromycin
Growth in bacteria
  Bacterial resistance: Ampicillin, 100 μg/mL
  Growth temperature: 37°C
  Growth strain: Stbl3
  Copy number: Low Copy
Gene/Insert
  Gene/Insert name: p53-L344A
  Species: H. sapiens (human)
  Insert size (bp): 1179
  Mutation: p53 L344A mutation that prevents tetramerization and 7 silent mutations in p53 DNA to prevent targeting by shRNA at positions C777T, T778A, C779G, A781T, G782C, T786A, T789C
  Entrez Gene: TP53 (a.k.a. BCC7, BMFS5, LFS1, P53, TRP53)
  Promoter: EF1alpha
  Tag / fusion protein: mKate2 (C terminal on insert); split mVenus - C term (C terminal on insert)
  Cloning method: Gateway Cloning
  Sequencing primers: 5′ CAAGTTTGTACAAAAAAGCAGGCT
Terms and licenses: Academic/Nonprofit Terms; Industry Terms: Not Available to Industry
Depositor comments: The silent mutations prevent targeting by shRNA p53 published in Brummelkamp et al Science. 2002;296:550–3. This is tagged with the C-terminus of a split mVenus. The L344A mutation prevents tetramerization, but not dimerization of p53.
How to cite: pRRLHygro-pEF1a-p53ashL344A-mKate2-splitmVenusC was a gift from Galit Lahav (Addgene plasmid # 69585 ; http://n2t.net/addgene:69585 ; RRID:Addgene_69585)
