>Addgene plasmid #69585 | pRRLHygro-pEF1a-p53ashL344A-mKate2-splitmVenusC | addgene partial sequence | sequence record 127576 | hP53_660F 5'-cacatgacggaggttgtgag-3'
GCGATGGTCTGGCCCCTCCTCAGCATCTTATCCGAGTGGAGGGAAATTTGCGTGTGGAGTATTTGGATGA
CAGAAACACTTTTCGACATAGTGTGGTGGTGCCCTATGAGCCGCCTGAGGTTGGCTCTGACTGTACCACC
ATCCACTACAACTACATGTGTAACAGTTCCTGCATGGGCGGCATGAACCGGAGGCCCATCCTCACCATCA
TCACACTGGAGGATAGCTCTGGAAACCTACTGGGACGGAACAGCTTTGAGGTGCGTGTTTGTGCCTGTCC
TGGGAGAGACCGGCGCACAGAGGAAGAGAATCTCCGCAAGAAAGGGGAGCCTCACCACGAGCTGCCCCCA
GGGAGCACTAAGCGAGCACTGCCCAACAACACCAGCTCCTCTCCCCAGCCAAAGAAGAAACCACTGGATG
GAGAATATTTCACCCTTCAGATCCGTGGGCGTGAGCGCTTCNAGATGTTCCGAGAGGCGAATGAGGCCTT
GGAACTCAAGGATGCCCAGGCTGGGAAGGAGCCA
