>Addgene plasmid #69585 | pRRLHygro-pEF1a-p53ashL344A-mKate2-splitmVenusC | addgene partial sequence | sequence record 127579 | pBABE3 5'-ACCCTAACTGACACACATTCC-3'
AATTATCAACTATGTATAATAAAGTTGATTACTTGTACAGCTCGTCCATGCCGAGAGTGATCCCGGCGGC
GGTCACGAACTCCAGCAGGACCATGTGATCGCGCTTCTCGTTGGGGTCTTTGCTCAGCTTGGACTGGTAG
CTCAGGTAGTGGTTGTCGGGCAGCAGCACGGGGCCGTCGCCGATGGGGGTGTTCTGCTGGTAGTGGTCGG
CGAGCTGCACGCCGCCGTCCTCGATGTTGTGGCGGATCTTGAAGTTGGCCTTGATGCCGTTCTTGGCTCC
CCCACCTCCACCTCCACCTCCTCCTCTGTGCCCCAGTTTGCTAGGGAGGTCGCAGTATCTGGCCACAGCC
ACCTCGTGCTGCTCGACGTAGGTCTCTTTGTCGGCCTCCTTGATTCTTTCCAGTCTTCTGTCCACATAGT
AGACGCCGGGCATCTTGAGGTTCTTAGCGGGTTTCTTGGATCTGTATGTGGTCTTCAAGTTGCAGATCAG
GTGGCCCCCGCCCACGAGCTTCAGGGCCATGTCGGCTCTGCCTTCCAGGCCGCCGTCAGCGGGGTACAGG
GTCTCGGTGGAGGCCTCCCAGCCGAGTGTTTTCTTCTGCATCACAGGGCCGTTGGATGG
